>Addgene plasmid #186360 | pENT-L1-Kozak-Venus-stop-L2 | addgene full sequence | sequence record 373429 | Addgene NGS Result
ATGTTCTTTCCTGCGTTATCCCCTGATTCTGTGGATAACCGTATTACCGCCTTTGAGTGAGCTGATACCG
CTCGCCGCAGCCGAACGACCGAGCGCAGCGAGTCAGTGAGCGAGGAAGCGGAAGAGCGCCCAATACGCAA
ACCGCCTCTCCCCGCGCGTTGGCCGATTCATTAATGCAGCTGGCACGACAGGTTTCCCGACTGGAAAGCG
GGCAGTGAGCGCAACGCAATTAATACGCGTACCGCTAGCCAGGAAGAGTTTGTAGAAACGCAAAAAGGCC
ATCCGTCAGGATGGCCTTCTGCTTAGTTTGATGCCTGGCAGTTTATGGCGGGCGTCCTGCCCGCCACCCT
CCGGGCCGTTGCTTCACAACGTTCAAATCCGCTCCCGGCGGATTTGTCCTACTCAGGAGAGCGTTCACCG
ACAAACAACAGATAAAACGAAAGGCCCAGTCTTCCGACTGAGCCTTTCGTTTTATTTGATGCCTGGCAGT
TCCCTACTCTCGCGTTAACGCTAGCATGGATGTTTTCCCAGTCACGACGTTGTAAAACGACGGCCAGTCT
TAAGCTCGGGCCCCAAATAATGATTTTATTTTGACTGATAGTGACCTGTTCGTTGCAACAAATTGATGAG
CAATGCTTTTTTATAATGCCAACTTTGTACAAAAAAGCAGGCTCAGAAAAAATGGTGAGCAAGGGCGAGG
AGCTGTTCACCGGGGTGGTGCCCATCCTGGTCGAGCTGGACGGCGACGTAAACGGCCACAAGTTCAGCGT
GTCCGGCGAGGGCGAGGGCGATGCCACCTACGGCAAGCTGACCCTGAAGCTGATCTGCACCACCGGCAAG
CTGCCCGTGCCCTGGCCCACCCTCGTGACCACCCTGGGCTACGGCCTGCAGTGCTTCGCCCGCTACCCCG
ACCACATGAAGCAGCACGACTTCTTCAAGTCCGCCATGCCCGAAGGCTACGTCCAGGAGCGCACCATCTT
CTTCAAGGACGACGGCAACTACAAGACCCGCGCCGAGGTGAAGTTCGAGGGCGACACCCTGGTGAACCGC
ATCGAGCTGAAGGGCATCGACTTCAAGGAGGACGGCAACATCCTGGGGCACAAGCTGGAGTACAACTACA
ACAGCCACAACGTCTATATCACCGCCGACAAGCAGAAGAACGGCATCAAGGCCAACTTCAAGATCCGCCA
CAACATCGAGGACGGCGGCGTGCAGCTCGCCGACCACTACCAGCAGAACACCCCCATCGGCGACGGCCCC
GTGCTGCTGCCCGACAACCACTACCTGAGCTACCAGTCCGCCCTGAGCAAAGACCCCAACGAGAAGCGCG
ATCACATGGTCCTGCTGGAGTTCGTGACCGCCGCCGGGATCACTCTCGGCATGGACGAGCTGTACAAGTA
AACCCAGCTTTCTTGTACAAAGTTGGCATTATAAGAAAGCATTGCTTATCAATTTGTTGCAACGAACAGG
TCACTATCAGTCAAAATAAAATCATTATTTGCCATCCAGCTGATATCCCCTATAGTGAGTCGTATTACAT
GGTCATAGCTGTTTCCTGGCAGCTCTGGCCCGTGTCTCAAAATCTCTGATGTTACATTGCACAAGATAAA
AATATATCATCATGAACAATAAAACTGTCTGCTTACATAAACAGTAATACAAGGGGTGTTATGAGCCATA
TTCAACGGGAAACGTCGAGGCCGCGATTAAATTCCAACATGGATGCTGATTTATATGGGTATAAATGGGC
TCGCGATAATGTCGGGCAATCAGGTGCGACAATCTATCGCTTGTATGGGAAGCCCGATGCGCCAGAGTTG
TTTCTGAAACATGGCAAAGGTAGCGTTGCCAATGATGTTACAGATGAGATGGTCAGACTAAACTGGCTGA
CGGAATTTATGCCTCTTCCGACCATCAAGCATTTTATCCGTACTCCTGATGATGCATGGTTACTCACCAC
TGCGATCCCCGGAAAAACAGCATTCCAGGTATTAGAAGAATATCCTGATTCAGGTGAAAATATTGTTGAT
GCGCTGGCAGTGTTCCTGCGCCGGTTGCATTCGATTCCTGTTTGTAATTGTCCTTTTAACAGCGATCGCG
TATTTCGTCTCGCTCAGGCGCAATCACGAATGAATAACGGTTTGGTTGATGCGAGTGATTTTGATGACGA
GCGTAATGGCTGGCCTGTTGAACAAGTCTGGAAAGAAATGCATAAACTTTTGCCATTCTCACCGGATTCA
GTCGTCACTCATGGTGATTTCTCACTTGATAACCTTATTTTTGACGAGGGGAAATTAATAGGTTGTATTG
ATGTTGGACGAGTCGGAATCGCAGACCGATACCAGGATCTTGCCATCCTATGGAACTGCCTCGGTGAGTT
TTCTCCTTCATTACAGAAACGGCTTTTTCAAAAATATGGTATTGATAATCCTGATATGAATAAATTGCAG
TTTCATTTGATGCTCGATGAGTTTTTCTAATCAGAATTGGTTAATTGGTTGTAACACTGGCAGAGCATTA
CGCTGACTTGACGGGACGGCGCAAGCTCATGACCAAAATCCCTTAACGTGAGTTACGCGTCGTTCCACTG
AGCGTCAGACCCCGTAGAAAAGATCAAAGGATCTTCTTGAGATCCTTTTTTTCTGCGCGTAATCTGCTGC
TTGCAAACAAAAAAACCACCGCTACCAGCGGTGGTTTGTTTGCCGGATCAAGAGCTACCAACTCTTTTTC
CGAAGGTAACTGGCTTCAGCAGAGCGCAGATACCAAATACTGTTCTTCTAGTGTAGCCGTAGTTAGGCCA
CCACTTCAAGAACTCTGTAGCACCGCCTACATACCTCGCTCTGCTAATCCTGTTACCAGTGGCTGCTGCC
AGTGGCGATAAGTCGTGTCTTACCGGGTTGGACTCAAGACGATAGTTACCGGATAAGGCGCAGCGGTCGG
GCTGAACGGGGGGTTCGTGCACACAGCCCAGCTTGGAGCGAACGACCTACACCGAACTGAGATACCTACA
GCGTGAGCTATGAGAAAGCGCCACGCTTCCCGAAGGGAGAAAGGCGGACAGGTATCCGGTAAGCGGCAGG
GTCGGAACAGGAGAGCGCACGAGGGAGCTTCCAGGGGGAAACGCCTGGTATCTTTATAGTCCTGTCGGGT
TTCGCCACCTCTGACTTGAGCGTCGATTTTTGTGATGCTCGTCAGGGGGGCGGAGCCTATGGAAAAACGC
CAGCAACGCGGCCTTTTTACGGTTCCTGGCCTTTTGCTGGCCTTTTGCTCAC
Features (pLannotate 1.2.2; 11 found; start..end, strand, type, name):
      1..124     +  rep_origin     RSF ori (fragment): Plasmids containing the RSF 1030 origin of replication can be propagated in E. coli cells that contain additional plasmids with compatible origins.
    126..218     +  CDS            lacI (fragment): lac repressor; lacI; The lac repressor binds to the lac operator to inhibit transcription in E. coli. This inhibition can be relieved by adding lactose or isopropyl-β-D-thiogalactopyranoside (IPTG).
    273..300     -  terminator     rrnB T2 terminator: transcription terminator T2 from the E. coli rrnB gene
    432..475     +  terminator     rrnB T1 terminator: Escherichia coli rrnB; transcription terminator T1 from the E. coli rrnB gene
    522..558     -  CDS            lacZα (fragment): LacZα fragment of β-galactosidase; lacZ fragment
    574..673     +  protein_bind   attL1: mutant version of attL; recombination site for the Gateway® LR reaction LR Clonase™
    682..1401    +  CDS            Venus: yellow fluorescent protein (YFP) with fast and efficient maturation (Nagai et al., 2002) mammalian codon-optimized
   1402..1501    -  protein_bind   attL2: mutant version of attL; recombination site for the Gateway® LR reaction LR Clonase™
   1519..1537    -  promoter       T7 promoter: promoter for bacteriophage T7 RNA polymerase
   1671..2480    +  CDS            KanR: aminoglycoside phosphotransferase; aph(3')-Ia; confers resistance to kanamycin in bacteria or G418 (Geneticin®) in eukaryotes
   2627..3215    +  rep_origin     ori: high-copy-number ColE1/pMB1/pBR322/pUC origin of replication
