[The description below was written by a language model from this plasmid's Addgene catalogue record and pLannotate feature annotations shown in this document.]
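Description:
pENT-L1-Kozak-Venus-stop-L2 is a Gateway entry clone built on the pDONR-221 P1-P2 backbone and carrying the open reading frame of Venus, a fast-maturing yellow fluorescent protein with mammalian codon optimisation. The sequenced plasmid is about 3.3 kb, consistent with the recorded 2.5 kb backbone plus a roughly 0.7 kb synthetic insert. It is propagated in E. coli at high copy number from a ColE1/pUC-type origin and selected with kanamycin through the aph(3')-Ia resistance gene. The annotation software also reports short fragments resembling an RSF origin, lacI and lacZα; these are partial matches in the backbone rather than functional elements.

The Venus coding sequence sits between attL1 and attL2, the sites recognised in the Gateway LR reaction. As the name indicates, the ORF is preceded by a Kozak translation initiation context and ends with a stop codon, so it is designed to be expressed as a complete, standalone protein (or as the C-terminal partner of a fusion) rather than read through into downstream sequence. The rrnB T1 and T2 terminators upstream of attL1 insulate the cassette from read-through transcription in bacteria, and a T7 promoter lies just outside attL2, oriented toward the insert. No eukaryotic promoter is present: although the catalogue lists the vector type as Venus expression, the entry clone itself serves as a donor, with expression depending on the destination vector into which the ORF is transferred.

The plasmid belongs to a multicassette Gateway vector set developed for high-throughput and comparative analyses in Ciona and vertebrate embryos, where LR recombination places Venus under chosen regulatory sequences as a fluorescent reporter.
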