Addgene plasmid #186360: pENT-L1-Kozak-Venus-stop-L2
Purpose: Entry clone with ORF encoding Venus fluorescent protein flanked by Gateway recombination sequences
Depositing lab: Patrick Lemaire. Depositing organization: CNRS UMR 5237, Centre de Recherche en Biologie cellulaire de Montpellier. Publication: A multicassette Gateway vector set for high throughput and comparative analyses in ciona and vertebrate embryos. Roure A, Rothbacher U, Robin F, Kalmar E, Ferone G, Lamy C, Missero C, Mueller F, Lemaire P. PLoS One. 2007. 2(9):e916. 10.1371/journal.pone.0000916 PubMed 17878951.
Backbone
  Vector backbone: PDONR-221 P1-P2
  Backbone manufacturer: PMID: 14736459
  Backbone size w/o insert (bp): 2544
  Vector type: Expression of the Venus fluorescent protein
Growth in bacteria
  Bacterial resistance: Kanamycin, 50 μg/mL
  Growth temperature: 37°C
  Growth strain: DH5alpha
  Copy number: High Copy
Gene/Insert
  Gene/Insert name: Venus yellow fluorescent protein
  Species: Synthetic
  Insert size (bp): 728
  Cloning method: Gateway Cloning
  Sequencing primers: 5′ M13forward: TGTAAAACGACGGCCAGT; 3′ M13rev: caggaaacagctatgac
Resource information
  A portion of this plasmid was derived from a plasmid made by: The Venus was a kind gift from Dr. A. Miyawaki (RIKEN, Japan).
Terms and licenses: Academic/Nonprofit Terms; Industry Terms: Not Available to Industry
How to cite: pENT-L1-Kozak-Venus-stop-L2 was a gift from Patrick Lemaire (Addgene plasmid # 186360 ; http://n2t.net/addgene:186360 ; RRID:Addgene_186360)
